>Addgene plasmid #53731 | pBRα | depositor full sequence | sequence record 83909 | pBRα sequence 5335 bps
GCAATAAAAAATCAAATCGGATTTCACTATATAATCTCACTTTATCTAAGATGAATCCGATGGAAGCATC
CTGTTTTCTCTCAATTTTTTTATCTAAAACCCAGCGTTCGATGCTTCTTTGAGCGAACGATCAAAAATAA
GTGCCTTCCCATCAAAAAAATATTGACAACATAAAAAACTTTGTGTTATACTTGTAACGCTACATGGAGA
TTAACTCAATCTAGCTAGAGAGGCTTTACACTTTATGCTTCCGGCTCGTATAATGTGTGGAATTGTGAGC
GGATAACAATTTCACACAGGAAACAGCTATGACCATGATTACGGATTCACTGGAACTCTAGACCAAAGAG
AGGACACA
[987 nt withheld, positions 359-1345]
TAAGGATCCTCTACGCCGGACGCATCGTGGCCGGCATCACCGGCGCCACAGGTGCGGTTGCTGGCGCCTA
TATCGCCGACATCACCGATGGGGAAGATCGGGCTCGCCACTTCGGGCTCATGAGCGCTTGTTTCGGCGTG
GGTATGGTGGCAGGCCCCGTGGCCGGGGGACTGTTGGGCGCCATCTCCTTGCATGCACCATTCCTTGCGG
CGGCGGTGCTCAACGGCCTCAACCTACTACTGGGCTGCTTCCTAATGCAGGAGTCGCATAAGGGAGAGCG
TCGACCGATGCCCTTGAGAGCCTTCAACCCAGTCAGCTCCTTCCGGTGGGCGCGGGGCATGACTATCGTC
GCCGCACTTATGACTGTCTTCTTTATCATGCAACTCGTAGGACAGGTGCCGGCAGCGCTCTGGGTCATTT
TCGGCGAGGACCGCTTTCGCTGGAGCGCGACGATGATCGGCCTGTCGCTTGCGGTATTCGGAATCTTGCA
CGCCCTCGCTCAAGCCTTCGTCACTGGTCCCGCCACCAAACGTTTCGGCGAGAAGCAGGCCATTATCGCC
GGCATGGCGGCCGACGCGCTGGGCTACGTCTTGCTGGCGTTCGCGACGCGAGGCTGGATGGCCTTCCCCA
TTATGATTCTTCTCGCTTCCGGCGGCATCGGGATGCCCGCGTTGCAGGCCATGCTGTCCAGGCAGGTAGA
TGACGACCATCAGGGACAGCTTCAAGGATCGCTCGCGGCTCTTACCAGCCTAACTTCGATCACTGGACCG
CTGATCGTCACGGCGATTTATGCCGCCTCGGCGAGCACATGGAACGGGTTGGCATGGATTGTAGGCGCCG
CCCTATACCTTGTCTGCCTCCCCGCGTTGCGTCGCGGTGCATGGAGCCGGGCCACCTCGACCTGAATGGA
AGCCGGCGGCACCTCGCTAACGGATTCACCACTCCAAGAATTGGAGCCAATCAATTCTTGCGGAGAACTG
TGAATGCGCAAACCAACCCTTGGCAGAACATATCCATCGCGTCCGCCATCTCCAGCAGCCGCACGCGGCG
CATCTCGGGCAGCGTTGGGTCCTGGCCACGGGTGCGCATGATCGTGCTCCTGTCGTTGAGGACCCGGCTA
GGCTGGCGGGGTTGCCTTACTGGTTAGCAGAATGAATCACCGATACGCGAGCGAACGTGAAGCGACTGCT
GCTGCAAAACGTCTGCGACCTGAGCAACAACATGAATGGTCTTCGGTTTCCGTGTTTCGTAAAGTCTGGA
AACGCGGAAGTCAGCGCCCTGCACCATTATGTTCCGGATCTGCATCGCAGGATGCTGCTGGCTACCCTGT
GGAACACCTACATCTGTATTAACGAAGCGCTGGCATTGACCCTGAGTGATTTTTCTCTGGTCCCGCCGCA
TCCATACCGCCAGTTGTTTACCCTCACAACGTTCCAGTAACCGGGCATGTTCATCATCAGTAACCCGTAT
CGTGAGCATCCTCTCTCGTTTCATCGGTATCATTACCCCCATGAACAGAAATCCCCCTTACACGGAGGCA
TCAGTGACCAAACAGGAAAAAACCGCCCTTAACATGGCCCGCTTTATCAGAAGCCAGACATTAACGCTTC
TGGAGAAACTCAACGAGCTGGACGCGGATGAACAGGCAGACATCTGTGAATCGCTTCACGACCACGCTGA
TGAGCTTTACCGCAGCTGCCTCGCGCGTTTCGGTGATGACGGTGAAAACCTCTGACACATGCAGCTCCCG
GAGACGGTCACAGCTTGTCTGTAAGCGGATGCCGGGAGCAGACAAGCCCGTCAGGGCGCGTCAGCGGGTG
TTGGCGGGTGTCGGGGCGCAGCCATGACCCAGTCACGTAGCGATAGCGGAGTGTATACTGGCTTAACTAT
GCGGCATCAGAGCAGATTGTACTGAGAGTGCACCATATGCGGTGTGAAATACCGCACAGATGCGTAAGGA
GAAAATACCGCATCAGGCGCTCTTCCGCTTCCTCGCTCACTGACTCGCTGCGCTCGGTCGTTCGGCTGCG
GCGAGCGGTATCAGCTCACTCAAAGGCGGTAATACGGTTATCCACAGAATCAGGGGATAACGCAGGAAAG
AACATGTGAGCAAAAGGCCAGCAAAAGGCCAGGAACCGTAAAAAGGCCGCGTTGCTGGCGTTTTTCCATA
GGCTCCGCCCCCCTGACGAGCATCACAAAAATCGACGCTCAAGTCAGAGGTGGCGAAACCCGACAGGACT
ATAAAGATACCAGGCGTTTCCCCCTGGAAGCTCCCTCGTGCGCTCTCCTGTTCCGACCCTGCCGCTTACC
GGATACCTGTCCGCCTTTCTCCCTTCGGGAAGCGTGGCGCTTTCTCATAGCTCACGCTGTAGGTATCTCA
GTTCGGTGTAGGTCGTTCGCTCCAAGCTGGGCTGTGTGCACGAACCCCCCGTTCAGCCCGACCGCTGCGC
CTTATCCGGTAACTATCGTCTTGAGTCCAACCCGGTAAGACACGACTTATCGCCACTGGCAGCAGCCACT
GGTAACAGGATTAGCAGAGCGAGGTATGTAGGCGGTGCTACAGAGTTCTTGAAGTGGTGGCCTAACTACG
GCTACACTAGAAGGACAGTATTTGGTATCTGCGCTCTGCTGAAGCCAGTTACCTTCGGAAAAAGAGTTGG
TAGCTCTTGATCCGGCAAACAAACCACCGCTGGTAGCGGTGGTTTTTTTGTTTGCAAGCAGCAGATTACG
CGCAGAAAAAAAGGATCTCAAGAAGATCCTTTGATCTTTTCTACGGGGTCTGACGCTCAGTGGAACGAAA
ACTCACGTTAAGGGATTTTGGTCATGAGATTATCAAAAAGGATCTTCACCTAGATCCTTTTAAATTAAAA
ATGAAGTTTTAAATCAATCTAAAGTATATATGAGTAAACTTGGTCTGACAGTTACCAATGCTTAATCAGT
GAGGCACCTATCTCAGCGATCTGTCTATTTCGTTCATCCATAGTTGCCTGACTCCCCGTCGTGTAGATAA
CTACGATACGGGAGGGCTTACCATCTGGCCCCAGTGCTGCAATGATACCGCGAGACCCACGCTCACCGGC
TCCAGATTTATCAGCAATAAACCAGCCAGCCGGAAGGGCCGAGCGCAGAAGTGGTCCTGCAACTTTATCC
GCCTCCATCCAGTCTATTAATTGTTGCCGGGAAGCTAGAGTAAGTAGTTCGCCAGTTAATAGTTTGCGCA
ACGTTGTTGCCATTGCTGCAGGCATCGTGGTGTCACGCTCGTCGTTTGGTATGGCTTCATTCAGCTCCGG
TTCCCAACGATCAAGGCGAGTTACATGATCCCCCATGTTGTGCAAAAAAGCGGTTAGCTCCTTCGGTCCT
CCGATCGTTGTCAGAAGTAAGTTGGCCGCAGTGTTATCACTCATGGTTATGGCAGCACTGCATAATTCTC
TTACTGTCATGCCATCCGTAAGATGCTTTTCTGTGACTGGTGAGTACTCAACCAAGTCATTCTGAGAATA
GTGTATGCGGCGACCGAGTTGCTCTTGCCCGGCGTCAACACGGGATAATACCGCGCCACATAGCAGAACT
TTAAAAGTGCTCATCATTGGAAAACGTTCTTCGGGGCGAAAACTCTCAAGGATCTTACCGCTGTTGAGAT
CCAGTTCGATGTAACCCACTCGTGCACCCAACTGATCTTCAGCATCTTTTACTTTCACCAGCGTTTCTGG
GTGAGCAAAAACAGGAAGGCAAAATGCCGCAAAAAAGGGAATAAGGGCGACACGGAAATGTTGAATACTC
ATACTCTTCCTTTTTCAATATTATTGAAGCATTTATCAGGGTTATTGTCTCATGAGCGGATACATATTTG
AATGTATTTAGAAAAATAAACAAATAGGGGTTCCGCGCACATTTCCCCGAAAAGTGCCACCTGACGTCTA
AGAAACCATTATTATCATGACATTAACCTATAAAAATAGGCGTATCACGAGGCCCTTTGGATAACCAGAA
Features (pLannotate 1.2.2; 11 found; start..end, strand, type, name):
    235..265     +  promoter       lac UV5 promoter: E. coli lac promoter with an "up" mutation
    273..289     +  protein_bind   lac operator: The lac repressor binds to the lac operator to inhibit transcription in E. coli. This inhibition can be relieved by adding lactose or isopropyl-β-D-thiogalactopyranoside (IPTG). lac repressor encoded by lacI
    309..333     +  CDS            lacZα (fragment): LacZα fragment of β-galactosidase; lacZ fragment
    359..1345    +  CDS            rpoA (sequence withheld): RPOA_ECO24 - Experimental evidence at protein level: Swiss-Prot protein existence level 1. DNA-dependent RNA polymerase catalyzes the transcription of DNA into RNA using the four ribonucleoside triphosphates as substrates. From Escherichia coli O139:H28 (strain E24377A / ETEC).
   1349..2250    +  CDS            TcR (fragment): tetracycline efflux protein; tet; confers resistance to tetracycline
   2492..2872    -  CDS            YPB1_ECOLX: Protein predicted: Swiss-Prot protein existence level 4. From Escherichia coli.
   2889..3080    +  CDS            rop: Rop protein, which maintains plasmids at low copy number; rop
   3182..3322    +  misc_feature   bom: basis of mobility region from pBR322
   3508..4096    -  rep_origin     ori: high-copy-number ColE1/pMB1/pBR322/pUC origin of replication
   4267..5127    -  CDS            AmpR: β-lactamase; bla; confers resistance to ampicillin, carbenicillin, and related antibiotics
   5128..5232    -  promoter       AmpR promoter: bla
