[The description below was written by a language model from this plasmid's Addgene catalogue record and pLannotate feature annotations shown in this document.]
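Description:
pBRα is a pBR322-derived bacterial expression plasmid that directs synthesis of the E. coli RNA polymerase alpha subunit (RpoA) and serves as a control in a transcription-activation-based bacterial two-hybrid system. It replicates from the pMB1/ColE1-type origin and retains the pBR322 rop gene and bom region. Rop normally moderates copy number, although the record lists copy number as unknown. Selection is by ampicillin through the bla gene and its own promoter. Only a fragment of the tetracycline resistance gene remains, lying immediately downstream of the insert, so that marker is presumably non-functional.

Expression is driven by a tandem lpp/lacUV5 promoter. The annotation detects the lacUV5 element and the adjacent lac operator, followed by a short lacZα remnant, but it does not separately mark the lpp promoter. The operator places expression under LacI control, which is why a lacIq host is recommended to keep potentially toxic products repressed until induction. The catalogue names the insert αNTD, but the annotated rpoA coding region spans about 990 bp, which corresponds to the full-length alpha subunit and fits the stated purpose of producing alpha itself rather than a fusion.

In the two-hybrid scheme, a test protein fused to alpha can recruit RNA polymerase to a reporter promoter by contacting a partner protein that is tethered to DNA upstream. pBRα supplies unfused alpha, giving the baseline against which such activation is judged. It is meant to be used with the companion plasmids of the set in the dedicated reporter strain. A related plasmid from the same set, not this one, is intended for cloning new fusions.
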