Addgene plasmid #53731: pBRα
Purpose: Plpp/PlacUV5 -directed synthesis of E. coli RNAP alpha subunit; used as two-hybrid control. For cloning purposes, see Addgene plasmid 53734.
Depositing lab: Ann Hochschild. Depositing organization: Harvard Medical School. Publication: Activation of prokaryotic transcription through arbitrary protein-protein contacts. Dove SL, Joung JK, Hochschild A. Nature. 1997 Apr 10;386(6625):627-30. 10.1038/386627a0 PubMed 9121589.
Backbone
  Vector backbone: pBR322
  Vector type: Bacterial Expression
Growth in bacteria
  Bacterial resistance: Ampicillin, 100 μg/mL
  Growth temperature: 37°C
  Growth strain: NEB5alpha F'LacIQ
  Growth instructions: We recommend using a lacIQ strain, such as NEB5alpha F'LacIQ, in order to ensure that the expression of potentially toxic fusion proteins is kept repressed.
  Copy number: Unknown
Gene/Insert
  Gene/Insert name: αNTD (alt names: RpoA; RNA polymerase, alpha subunit)
  Species: E. coli
  Promoter: lpp/lacUV5 (tandem promoter)
  Cloning method: Restriction Enzyme; 5′ cloning site NA (unknown if destroyed); 3′ cloning site NA (unknown if destroyed)
  Sequencing primers: 5′ pBRa_F (approx 389bp upstream of 3' end of rpoA) 5’ gaacagcgtaccgacctggac 3’
Terms and licenses: Academic/Nonprofit Terms; Industry Terms: Not Available to Industry
Depositor comments: This plasmid is used in conjuction with the other Ann Hochschild Bacterial 2-hybrid system plasmids (Addgene plasmids 53730, 53731, 53732, 53733, and 53734) and must be used in the reporter strain, FW102 OL2–62 (Addgene item 53735). Please see the associated article for links to all of these plasmids: http://www.addgene.org/browse/article/8393/ The following articles can provide more information on using the bacterial 2-hybrid system: Dove, et al. 1997 PMID 9121589 Dove and Hochschild 1998 PMID 9499408 Deaconescu, et al. 2006 PMID 16469698 Deighan, et al. 2008 PMID 18832144 Kuznedelov, et al. 2002 PMID 11823642
How to cite: pBRα was a gift from Ann Hochschild (Addgene plasmid # 53731 ; http://n2t.net/addgene:53731 ; RRID:Addgene_53731)
