>Addgene plasmid #53731 | pBRα | addgene partial sequence | sequence record 87692 | Tet-internal-R 5'-aaggagctgactgggttgaag-3'
GCCCAANAGTCCCCCGGCCACGGGGNCTGCCACCATACCCACGCCGAAACAAGCGCTCATGAGCCCGAAG
TGGCGAGCCCGATCTTCCCCATCGGTGATGTCGGCGATATAGGCGCCAGCAACCGCACCTGTGGCGCCGG
TGATGCCGGCCACGATGCGTCCGGCGTAGAGGATCCTTA
[561 nt withheld, positions 180-740]
